Addgene plasmid #37182: pET PPL His6 LIC cloning vector (2J-T)
Purpose: (Empty Backbone)
Depositing lab: Scott Gradia. Depositing organization: University of California, Berkeley.
Backbone
  Vector backbone: pET
  Backbone size (bp): 4861
  Vector type: Bacterial Expression
  Promoter: T7
  Tag / fusion protein: PPL (N terminal on backbone); His6 (N terminal on backbone)
Growth in bacteria
  Bacterial resistance: Ampicillin, 100 μg/mL
  Growth temperature: 37°C
  Growth strain: XL1 Blue
  Copy number: Low Copy
Gene/Insert
  Cloning method: Ligation Independent Cloning
  Sequencing primers: 5′ T7; 3′ T7-term
Terms and licenses: Academic/Nonprofit Terms; Industry Terms: Not Available to Industry
Depositor comments: This plasmid is an empty vector. Your gene can be inserted with a LIC cloning protocol. All 2-series vectors work as single-expression vectors, as well as transfer vectors for our polycistronic system. 2J-T has a TEV-cleavable N-terminal His6 fusion tag. This is preceded by a periplasmic locator signal, which is autocleaved during secretion. The PPL tag may be helpful if your protein binds to or interferes with intracellular E. coli molecules, since your protein of interest is safely sequestered in the periplasm. It may also be helpful if your protein of interest is more stable in the periplasmic environment. Protein purification may also be made simpler using this expression method. The LIC cloning site is flanked by 5 pairs of restriction sites, so that your gene can easily be subcloned into our polycistronic destination vectors (2D, 2E, or 2Z). To clone into this vector, add LIC v1 tags to the 5' end of your PCR primers. Forward - 5'TACTTCCAATCCAATGCA3' Reverse - 5'TTATCCACTTCCAATGTTATTA3' Linearize the plasmid with SspI and gel purify. When digesting the DNA with T4 polymerase, use dCTP for insert and dGTP for vector. More information on this vector can be found through http://qb3.berkeley.edu/qb3/macrolab/
How to cite: pET PPL His6 LIC cloning vector (2J-T) was a gift from Scott Gradia (Addgene plasmid # 37182 ; http://n2t.net/addgene:37182 ; RRID:Addgene_37182)
