[The description below was written by a language model from this plasmid's Addgene catalogue record and pLannotate feature annotations shown in this document.]
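Description:
pET PPL His6 LIC cloning vector (2J-T) is an empty 4,861 bp pET-family bacterial expression backbone designed to receive an open reading frame by ligation-independent cloning (LIC). It is maintained in E. coli through a ColE1/pMB1-type origin accompanied by the pBR322 bom region and the rop gene, which keeps copy number low, in line with the catalogue's low-copy designation. Selection is by ampicillin, with β-lactamase expressed from its own bla promoter. The annotation also picks up fragments of the tetracycline resistance gene and its promoter. These appear to be interrupted remnants of the pBR322-derived backbone rather than a functional marker.

The expression cassette is driven by a T7 promoter followed by the phage T7 gene 10 ribosome binding site, so expression requires a host that supplies T7 RNA polymerase. Translation begins with a short periplasmic localisation signal (PPL), which the feature table identifies as a fragment of malE, the maltose-binding protein gene that carries a periplasmic signal sequence. It continues through a His6 affinity tag and a TEV protease site, and the LIC site lies between these and the T7 terminator. The TEV site is annotated only as a fragment, and a short match to a T7 gene 10B-derived tag sits just before the terminator. According to the depositor, the signal peptide is cleaved during secretion, leaving a periplasmic protein whose N-terminal His6 tag can be removed with TEV. This route is suggested for proteins that interfere with cytoplasmic E. coli components or are more stable in the periplasm, and it may also simplify purification. Five pairs of restriction sites flank the LIC site, so the vector can serve for single-gene expression or as a transfer vector for subcloning into the same series' polycistronic destination vectors.
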