Features (pLannotate 1.2.2; 16 found; start..end, strand, type, name):
    104..208     +  promoter       AmpR promoter: bla
    209..1069    +  CDS            AmpR: β-lactamase; bla; confers resistance to ampicillin, carbenicillin, and related antibiotics
   1240..1828    +  rep_origin     ori: high-copy-number ColE1/pMB1/pBR322/pUC origin of replication
   2014..2156    -  misc_feature   bom: basis of mobility region from pBR322
   2258..2449    -  CDS            rop: Rop protein, which maintains plasmids at low copy number; rop
   2466..2846    +  CDS            YPB1_ECOLX: Protein predicted: Swiss-Prot protein existence level 4. From Escherichia coli.
   3088..3988    -  CDS            TcR (fragment): tetracycline efflux protein; tet; confers resistance to tetracycline
   4010..4028    +  promoter       T7 promoter: promoter for bacteriophage T7 RNA polymerase
   4117..4139    +  RBS            RBS: efficient ribosome binding site from bacteriophage T7 gene 10 (Olins and Rangwala, 1989)
   4147..4227    +  CDS            MBP (fragment): maltose binding protein from E. coli; malE; This gene encodes a signal sequence that can direct MBP to the bacterial periplasm.
   4234..4251    +  CDS            6xHis: 6xHis affinity tag
   4252..4268    +  CDS            TEV site (fragment): tobacco etch virus (TEV) protease recognition and cleavage site
   4354..4403    +  CDS            SET1 (fragment): solubility-enhancement tag derived from T7 phage gene 10B
   4411..4458    +  terminator     T7 terminator: transcription terminator for bacteriophage T7 RNA polymerase
   4484..4776    -  CDS            TcR (fragment): tetracycline efflux protein; tet; confers resistance to tetracycline
   4824..4852    -  promoter       tet promoter: E. coli promoter for tetracycline efflux protein gene
>Addgene plasmid #37182 | pET PPL His6 LIC cloning vector (2J-T) | depositor full sequence | sequence record 46714 | pET PPL His6 LIC cloning vector (2J-T) sequence 4861 bps
TTCTTGAAGACGAAAGGGCCTCGTGATACGCCTATTTTTATAGGTTAATGTCATGATAATAATGGTTTCT
TAGACGTCAGGTGGCACTTTTCGGGGAAATGTGCGCGGAACCCCTATTTGTTTATTTTTCTAAATACATT
CAAATATGTATCCGCTCATGAGACAATAACCCTGATAAATGCTTCAATAACATTGAAAAAGGAAGAGTAT
GAGTATTCAACATTTCCGTGTCGCCCTTATTCCCTTTTTTGCGGCATTTTGCCTTCCTGTTTTTGCTCAC
CCAGAAACGCTGGTGAAAGTAAAAGATGCTGAAGATCAGTTGGGTGCACGAGTGGGTTACATCGAACTGG
ATCTCAACAGCGGTAAGATCCTTGAGAGTTTTCGCCCCGAAGAACGTTTTCCAATGATGAGCACTTTTAA
AGTTCTGCTATGTGGCGCGGTATTATCCCGTGTTGACGCCGGGCAAGAGCAACTCGGTCGCCGCATACAC
TATTCTCAGAATGACTTGGTTGAGTACTCACCAGTCACAGAAAAGCATCTTACGGATGGCATGACAGTAA
GAGAATTATGCAGTGCTGCCATAACCATGAGTGATAACACTGCGGCCAACTTACTTCTGACAACGATCGG
AGGACCGAAGGAGCTAACCGCTTTTTTGCACAACATGGGGGATCATGTAACTCGCCTTGATCGTTGGGAA
CCGGAGCTGAATGAAGCCATACCAAACGACGAGCGTGACACCACGATGCCTGCAGCAATGGCAACAACGT
TGCGCAAACTATTAACTGGCGAACTACTTACTCTAGCTTCCCGGCAACAATTAATAGACTGGATGGAGGC
GGATAAAGTTGCAGGACCACTTCTGCGCTCGGCCCTTCCGGCTGGCTGGTTTATTGCTGATAAATCTGGA
GCCGGTGAGCGTGGGTCTCGCGGTATCATTGCAGCACTGGGGCCAGATGGTAAGCCCTCCCGTATCGTAG
TTATCTACACGACGGGGAGTCAGGCAACTATGGATGAACGAAATAGACAGATCGCTGAGATAGGTGCCTC
ACTGATTAAGCATTGGTAACTGTCAGACCAAGTTTACTCATATATACTTTAGATTGATTTAAAACTTCAT
TTTTAATTTAAAAGGATCTAGGTGAAGATCCTTTTTGATAATCTCATGACCAAAATCCCTTAACGTGAGT
TTTCGTTCCACTGAGCGTCAGACCCCGTAGAAAAGATCAAAGGATCTTCTTGAGATCCTTTTTTTCTGCG
CGTAATCTGCTGCTTGCAAACAAAAAAACCACCGCTACCAGCGGTGGTTTGTTTGCCGGATCAAGAGCTA
CCAACTCTTTTTCCGAAGGTAACTGGCTTCAGCAGAGCGCAGATACCAAATACTGTCCTTCTAGTGTAGC
CGTAGTTAGGCCACCACTTCAAGAACTCTGTAGCACCGCCTACATACCTCGCTCTGCTAATCCTGTTACC
AGTGGCTGCTGCCAGTGGCGATAAGTCGTGTCTTACCGGGTTGGACTCAAGACGATAGTTACCGGATAAG
GCGCAGCGGTCGGGCTGAACGGGGGGTTCGTGCACACAGCCCAGCTTGGAGCGAACGACCTACACCGAAC
TGAGATACCTACAGCGTGAGCTATGAGAAAGCGCCACGCTTCCCGAAGGGAGAAAGGCGGACAGGTATCC
GGTAAGCGGCAGGGTCGGAACAGGAGAGCGCACGAGGGAGCTTCCAGGGGGAAACGCCTGGTATCTTTAT
AGTCCTGTCGGGTTTCGCCACCTCTGACTTGAGCGTCGATTTTTGTGATGCTCGTCAGGGGGGCGGAGCC
TATGGAAAAACGCCAGCAACGCGGCCTTTTTACGGTTCCTGGCCTTTTGCTGGCCTTTTGCTCACATGTT
CTTTCCTGCGTTATCCCCTGATTCTGTGGATAACCGTATTACCGCCTTTGAGTGAGCTGATACCGCTCGC
CGCAGCCGAACGACCGAGCGCAGCGAGTCAGTGAGCGAGGAAGCGGAAGAGCGCCTGATGCGGTATTTTC
TCCTTACGCATCTGTGCGGTATTTCACACCGCATATATGGTGCACTCTCAGTACAATCTGCTCTGATGCC
GCATAGTTAAGCCAGTATACACTCCGCTATCGCTACGTGACTGGGTCATGGCTGCGCCCCGACACCCGCC
AACACCCGCTGACGCGCCCTGACGGGCTTGTCTGCTCCCGGCATCCGCTTACAGACAAGCTGTGACCGTC
TCCGGGAGCTGCATGTGTCAGAGGTTTTCACCGTCATCACCGAAACGCGCGAGGCAGCTGCGGTAAAGCT
CATCAGCGTGGTCGTGAAGCGATTCACAGATGTCTGCCTGTTCATCCGCGTCCAGCTCGTTGAGTTTCTC
CAGAAGCGTTAATGTCTGGCTTCTGATAAAGCGGGCCATGTTAAGGGCGGTTTTTTCCTGTTTGGTCACT
GATGCCTCCGTGTAAGGGGGATTTCTGTTCATGGGGGTAATGATACCGATGAAACGAGAGAGGATGCTCA
CGATACGGGTTACTGATGATGAACATGCCCGGTTACTGGAACGTTGTGAGGGTAAACAACTGGCGGTATG
GATGCGGCGGGACCAGAGAAAAATCACTCAGGGTCAATGCCAGCGCTTCGTTAATACAGATGTAGGTGTT
CCACAGGGTAGCCAGCAGCATCCTGCGATGCAGATCCGGAACATAATGGTGCAGGGCGCTGACTTCCGCG
TTTCCAGACTTTACGAAACACGGAAACCGAAGACCATTCATGTTGTTGCTCAGGTCGCAGACGTTTTGCA
GCAGCAGTCGCTTCACGTTCGCTCGCGTATCGGTGATTCATTCTGCTAACCAGTAAGGCAACCCCGCCAG
CCTAGCCGGGTCCTCAACGACAGGAGCACGATCATGCGCACCCGTGGCCAGGACCCAACGCTGCCCGAGA
TGCGCCGCGTGCGGCTGCTGGAGATGGCGGACGCGATGGATATGTTCTGCCAAGGGTTGGTTTGCGCATT
CACAGTTCTCCGCAAGAATTGATTGGCTCCAATTCTTGGAGTGGTGAATCCGTTAGCGAGGTGCCGCCGG
CTTCCATTCAGGTCGAGGTGGCCCGGCTCCATGCACCGCGACGCAACGCGGGGAGGCAGACAAGGTATAG
GGCGGCGCCTACAATCCATGCCAACCCGTTCCATGTGCTCGCCGAGGCGGCATAAATCGCCGTGACGATC
AGCGGTCCAGTGATCGAAGTTAGGCTGGTAAGAGCCGCGAGCGATCCTTGAAGCTGTCCCTGATGGTCGT
CATCTACCTGCCTGGACAGCATGGCCTGCAACGCGGGCATCCCGATGCCGCCGGAAGCGAGAAGAATCAT
AATGGGGAAGGCCATCCAGCCTCGCGTCGCGAACGCCAGCAAGACGTAGCCCAGCGCGTCGGCCGCCATG
CCGGCGATAATGGCCTGCTTCTCGCCGAAACGTTTGGTGGCGGGACCAGTGACGAAGGCTTGAGCGAGGG
CGTGCAAGATTCCGAATACCGCAAGCGACAGGCCGATCATCGTCGCGCTCCAGCGAAAGCGGTCCTCGCC
GAAAATGACCCAGAGCGCTGCCGGCACCTGTCCTACGAGTTGCATGATAAAGAAGACAGTCATAAGTGCG
GCGACGATAGTCATGCCCCGCGCCCACCGGAAGGAGCTGACTGGGTTGAAGGCTCTCAAGGGCATCGGTC
GACGCTCTCCCTTATGCGACTCCTGCATTAGGAAGCAGCCCAGTAGTAGGTTGAGGCCGTTGAGCACCGC
CGCCGCAAGGAATGGTGCATGCAAGGAGATGGCGCCCAACAGTCCCCCGGCCACGGGGCCTGCCACCATA
CCCACGCCGAAACAAGCGCTCATGAGCCCGAAGTGGCGAGCCCGATCTTCCCCATCGGTGATGTCGGCGA
TATAGGCGCCAGCAACCGCACCTGTGGCGCCGGTGATGCCGGCCACGATGCGTCCGGCGTAGAGGATCGA
GATCTCGATCCCGCGAAATTAATACGACTCACTATAGGGAGACCACAACGGTTTCCCTCTAGTGCCGGCT
CCGGAGAGCTCTTTAATTAAGCGGCCGCCCTGCAGGACTCGAGTTCTAGAAATAATTTTGTTTAACTTTA
AGAAGGAGATATACATATGAAAATAAAAACAGGTGCACGCATCCTCGCATTATCCGCATTAACGACGATG
ATGTTTTCCGCCTCGGCTCTCGCCAAATCTTCTCACCATCACCATCACCATGAAAACCTGTACTTCCAAT
CCAATATTGGAAGTGGATAACGGATCCGCGATCGCGGCGCGCCACCTGGTGGCCGGCCGGTACCACGCGT
GCGCGCTGATCCGGCTGCTAACAAAGCCCGAAAGGAAGCTGAGTTGGCTGCTGCCACCGCTGAGCAATAA
CTAGCATAACCCCTTGGGGCCTCTAAACGGGTCTTGAGGGGTTTTTTGCTGAAAGGAGGAACTATATCCG
GATATCCACAGGACGGGTGTGGTCGCCATGATCGCGTAGTCGATAGTGGCTCCAAGTAGCGAAGCGAGCA
GGACTGGGCGGCGGCCAAAGCGGTCGGACAGTGCTCCGAGAACGGGTGCGCATAGAAATTGCATCAACGC
ATATAGCGCTAGCAGCACGCCATAGTGACTGGCGATGCTGTCGGAATGGACGATATCCCGCAAGAGGCCC
GGCAGTACCGGCATAACCAAGCCTATGCCTACAGCATCCAGGGTGACGGTGCCGAGGATGACGATGAGCG
CATTGTTAGATTTCATACACGGTGCCTGACTGCGTTAGCAATTTAACTGTGATAAACTACCGCATTAAAG
CTTATCGATGATAAGCTGTCAAACATGAGAA
