>Addgene plasmid #37182 | pET PPL His6 LIC cloning vector (2J-T) | addgene partial sequence | sequence record 50748 | T7 5'-TAATACGACTCACTATAGGG-3'
GTGCGGCTCCGGAGAGCTCTTTAATTAAGCGGCCGCCCTGCAGGACTCGAGTTCTAGAAATAATTTTGTT
TAACTTTAAGAAGGAGATATACATATGAAAATAAAAACAGGTGCACGCATCCTCGCATTATCCGCATTAA
CGACGATGATGTTTTCCGCCTCGGCTCTCGCCAAATCTTCTCACCATCACCATCACCATGAAAACCTGTA
CTTCCAATCCAATATTGGAAGTGGATAACGGATCCGCGATCGCGGCGCGCCACCTGGTGGCCGGCCGGTA
CCACGCGTGCGCGCTGATCCGGCTGCTAACAAAGCCCGAAAGGAAGCTGAGTTGGCTGCTGCCACCGCTG
AGCAATAACTAGCATAACCCCTTGGGGCCTCTAAACGGGTCTTGAGGGGTTTTTTGCTGAAAGGAGGAAC
TATATCCGGATATCCACAGGACGGGTGTGGTCGCCATGATCGCGTAGTCGATAGTGGCTCCAAGTAGCGA
AGCGAGCAGGACTGGGCGGCGGCCAAAGCGGTCGGACAGTGCTCCGAGAACGGGTGCGCATAGAAATTGC
ATCAACGCATATAGCGCTAGCAGCACGCCATAGTGACTGGCGATGCTGTCGGAATGGACGATATCCCGCA
AGAGGCCCGGCAGTACCGGCATAACCAAGCCTATGCCTACAGCATCCAGGGTGACGGTGCCGAGGATGAC
GATGAGCGCATTGTTAGATTTCATACACGGTGCCTGACTGCGTTAGCAATTTAACTGTGATAAACTACCG
CATTAAAGCTTATCGATGATAAGCTGTCAAACATGAGAATTCTTGAAGACGAAAGGGCCTCGTGATACGC
CTATTTTTATAGGTTAATGTCATGATAATAATGGTTTCTTAGACGTCAGGTGGCACTTTTCGGG
